Addgene plasmid #40605: AMPK-γ1-HA
Depositing lab: Harvey Lodish. Depositing organization: Whitehead Institute for Biomedical Research. Publication: A revised model for AMP-activated protein kinase structure: The alpha-subunit binds to both the beta- and gamma-subunits although there is no direct binding between the beta- and gamma-subunits. Wong KA, Lodish HF. J Biol Chem. 2006 Nov 24;281(47):36434-42. Epub 2006 Sep 29. 10.1074/jbc.M607410200 PubMed 17012231.
Backbone
  Vector backbone: pCMV-Tag4A
  Backbone size w/o insert (bp): 4300
  Vector type: Mammalian Expression
  Selectable markers: Neomycin (select with G418)
Growth in bacteria
  Bacterial resistance: Kanamycin, 50 μg/mL
  Growth temperature: 37°C
  Growth strain: DH5alpha
  Copy number: High Copy
Gene/Insert
  Gene/Insert name: AMPK-γ1 (alt names: AMPK-gamma1; AMPK-G1; Prkag1)
  Species: M. musculus (mouse)
  Entrez Gene: Prkag1 (a.k.a. AA571379, BB036179, Prkaac)
  Promoter: CMV
  Tag / fusion protein: HA (C terminal on insert)
  Cloning method: Restriction Enzyme; 5′ cloning site NotI (unknown if destroyed); 3′ cloning site SalI (unknown if destroyed)
  Sequencing primers: 5′ CMV_fwd; 3′ T7
Terms and licenses: Academic/Nonprofit Terms; Industry Terms: Not Available to Industry
Depositor comments: AMPK-γ1 insert has Kozak sequence embedded at 5'-terminus and a stop codon at the 3'-terminus. The FLAG of the pCMV-Tag4a backbone is out of frame.
How to cite: AMPK-γ1-HA was a gift from Harvey Lodish (Addgene plasmid # 40605 ; http://n2t.net/addgene:40605 ; RRID:Addgene_40605)
