[The description below was written by a language model from this plasmid's Addgene catalogue record.]
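Description:
AMPK-γ1-HA is a mammalian expression plasmid built on the pCMV-Tag4A backbone (about 4.3 kb without the insert) that drives production of the mouse AMP-activated protein kinase γ1 regulatory subunit, encoded by Prkag1. It is maintained as a high-copy plasmid in E. coli under kanamycin selection. The same backbone provides a neomycin resistance marker, so transfected mammalian cells can be selected with G418 when stable expression is wanted.

The Prkag1 coding sequence was inserted by restriction cloning between the NotI and SalI sites, downstream of the CMV promoter, which gives strong constitutive transcription in most mammalian cell lines. The record does not say whether these sites were preserved. The insert carries its own Kozak sequence at the 5′ end to promote efficient translation initiation, an HA epitope fused to the C terminus of the protein, and a stop codon at the 3′ end. pCMV-Tag4A normally adds a C-terminal FLAG tag, but the depositor notes that the FLAG sequence is out of frame here. Together with the insert's own stop codon, this means the expressed protein should carry only the HA tag.

The associated study examined how the α, β and γ subunits of AMPK bind one another. This suggests the construct is used to express HA-tagged γ1 in cultured cells for detection, immunoprecipitation and co-expression with other subunits to map interactions within the complex. No annotated feature table was supplied, so details such as the replication origin and polyadenylation signals are not stated in the record.
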