>Addgene plasmid #40605 | AMPK-γ1-HA | addgene partial sequence | sequence record 53908 | T7 5'-TAATACGACTCACTATAGGG-3'
GGTCCTTATTATTAGGTACCGGGCCCTACTTATCGTCGTCATCCTTGTAATCCTCGAGGTCGACTCATGC
GTAGTCAGGTACGTCGTATGGGTAGGGCTTCTTCTCTCCACCCGTGAGCACCAGAGCCTGTAAGATGTCA
GACAGCGAAACGATGCCCTTGACCACGTCGTGTTCATCCACCACCACCAGACGGTGAACCTCTGCCTCCA
CCAGCCTATTGATGATGGTTTCCAGAGTCTCATGCAGGTAGCATTTGAGAACACCCTCAAAGTAGTGGGA
CCGATGCTGCAGGGCTTTTGTCACAGACACATCTAGGTTGTTGTAGGTCTTTTCGGCTGCCAAATTGATC
ACATCAAACTTGGAGTAGATGTCCACCACACGCCCTTTCTCATCCACTACAGGTAAGGCGGAGACTCGGT
GCTGTACAAAGATGCCCAGAGCCACGTAGACAGGCGTGGTAGTACGGACCATGGCAATATTGGCATAGGT
GCCAATCTGCAGCTCTTGGAGAGACTTAGACATGAATTCCGGCTTGGGGAACTCGGTGATAAACAACTTG
AGGAACTTGAGGATCCGCTTGTGAGTAAGGATGTACAAGGTGTTGCCTGACTCTGGGTCGATAACTGGGA
GCCTGTGGATCTTATTTCGAATTAATGAAGAGACAGCATCAAACAAGCTGGCATTTGGAGAGATGCAGAC
AAGTGGCTTAAAGGAGTCCTGCAGGTACACCTCTCTCCACGTCTCTATCTTGTGCTCCTCCAGTTCGTAG
ATCTGCACCAGGGCTGACTTATAGTATCGGTGCAAAATGTTGATGAAGTCGGTGATGGTCAGCATGCCCA
CAAAACTCTGCTTCTTACTGTCCCACAA
